>Addgene plasmid #167226 | pJBL7057 | addgene full sequence | sequence record 331033 | Addgene NGS Result
AGATCAAAGGATCTTCTTGAGATCCTTTTTTTCTGCGCGTAATCTGCTGCTTGCAAACAAAAAAACCACC
GCTACCAGCGGTGGTTTGTTTGCCGGATCAAGAGCTACCAACTCTTTTTCCGAAGGTAACTGGCTTCAGC
AGAGCGCAGATACCAAATACTGTTCTTCTAGTGTAGCCGTAGTTAGGCCACCACTTCAAGAACTCTGTAG
CACCGCCTACATACCTCGCTCTGCTAATCCTGTTACCAGTGGCTGCTGCCAGTGGCGATAAGTCGTGTCT
TACCGGGTTGGACTCAAGACGATAGTTACCGGATAAGGCGCAGCGGTCGGGCTGAACGGGGGGTTCGTGC
ACACAGCCCAGCTTGGAGCGAACGACCTACACCGAACTGAGATACCTACAGCGTGAGCTATGAGAAAGCG
CCACGCTTCCCGAAGGGAGAAAGGCGGACAGGTATCCGGTAAGCGGCAGGGTCGGAACAGGAGAGCGCAC
GAGGGAGCTTCCAGGGGGAAACGCCTGGTATCTTTATAGTCCTGTCGGGTTTCGCCACCTCTGACTTGAG
CGTCGATTTTTGTGATGCTCGTCAGGGGGGCGGAGCCTATGGAAAAACGCCAGCAACGCGATCCCGCGAA
ATTAATAACTATCACTATAGGGAGACCACAACGGTTTCCCTCTAGAAATAATTTTGTTTAACTTTAAGAA
GGAGGAAGGATCTATGAGCAAAGGAGAAGAACTTTTCACTGGAGTTGTCCCAATTCTTGTTGAATTAGAT
GGTGATGTTAATGGGCACAAATTTTCTGTCCGTGGAGAGGGTGAAGGTGATGCTACAAACGGAAAACTCA
CCCTTAAATTTATTTGCACTACTGGAAAACTACCTGTTCCGTGGCCAACACTTGTCACTACTCTGACCTA
TGGTGTTCAATGCTTTTCCCGTTATCCGGATCACATGAAACGGCATGACTTTTTCAAGAGTGCCATGCCC
GAAGGTTATGTACAGGAACGCACTATATCTTTCAAAGATGACGGGACCTACAAGACGCGTGCTGAAGTCA
AGTTTGAAGGTGATACCCTTGTTAATCGTATCGAGTTAAAGGGTATTGATTTTAAAGAAGATGGAAACAT
TCTTGGACACAAACTCGAGTACAACTTTAACTCACACAATGTATACATCACGGCAGACAAACAAAAGAAT
GGAATCAAAGCTAACTTCAAAATTCGCCACAACGTTGAAGATGGTTCCGTTCAACTAGCAGACCATTATC
AACAAAATACTCCAATTGGCGATGGCCCTGTCCTTTTACCAGACAACCATTACCTGTCGACACAATCTGT
CCTTTCGAAAGATCCCAACGAAAAGCGTGACCACATGGTCCTTCTTGAGTTTGTAACTGCTGCTGGGATT
ACACATGGCATGGATGAGCTCTACAAATAAGTCGACCGGCTGCTAACAAAGCCCGAAAGGAAGCTGAGTT
GGCTGCTGCCACCGCTGAGCAATAACTAGCATAACCCCTTGGGGCCTCTAAACGGGTCTTGAGGGGTTTT
TTGCTGAAAGCCAATTCTGATTAGAAAAACTCATCGAGCATCAAATGAAACTGCAATTTATTCATATCAG
GATTATCAATACCATATTTTTGAAAAAGCCGTTTCTGTAATGAAGGAGAAAACTCACCGAGGCAGTTCCA
TAGGATGGCAAGATCCTGGTATCGGTCTGCGATTCCGACTCGTCCAACATCAATACAACCTATTAATTTC
CCCTCGTCAAAAATAAGGTTATCAAGTGAGAAATCACCATGAGTGACGACTGAATCCGGTGAGAATGGCA
AAAGCTTATGCATTTCTTTCCAGACTTGTTCAACAGGCCAGCCATTACGCTCGTCATCAAAATCACTCGC
ATCAACCAAACCGTTATTCATTCGTGATTGCGCCTGAGCGAGACGAAATACGCGATCGCTGTTAAAAGGA
CAATTACAAACAGGAATCGAATGCAACCGGCGCAGGAACACTGCCAGCGCATCAACAATATTTTCACCTG
AATCAGGATATTCTTCTAATACCTGGAATGCTGTTTTCCCGGGGATCGCAGTGGTGAGTAACCATGCATC
ATCAGGAGTACGGATAAAATGCTTGATGGTCGGAAGAGGCATAAATTCCGTCAGCCAGTTTAGTCTGACC
ATCTCATCTGTAACATCATTGGCAACGCTACCTTTGCCATGTTTCAGAAACAACTCTGGCGCATCGGGCT
TCCCATACAATCGATAGATTGTCGCACCTGATTGCCCGACATTATCGCGAGCCCATTTATACCCATATAA
ATCAGCATCCATGTTGGAATTTAATCGCGGCTTCGAGCAAGACGTTTCCCGTTGAATATGGCTCATAACA
CCCCTTGTATTACTGTTTATGTAAGCAGACAGTTTTATTGTTCATGATGATATATTTTTATCTTGTGCAA
TGTAACATCAGAGATTTTGAGACACAACGTG
Features (pLannotate 1.2.2; 6 found; start..end, strand, type, name):
     17..605     +  rep_origin     ori: high-copy-number ColE1/pMB1/pBR322/pUC origin of replication
    684..704     +  RBS            RBS: efficient ribosome binding site from bacteriophage T7 gene 10 (Olins and Rangwala, 1989)
    714..1427    +  CDS            Superfolder GFP: Superfolder GFP is a basic (constitutively fluorescent) green fluorescent protein published in 2005, derived from Aequorea victoria. It is reported to be a very rapidly-maturing weak dimer.
   1439..1488    +  CDS            SET1 (fragment): solubility-enhancement tag derived from T7 phage gene 10B
   1496..1543    +  terminator     T7 terminator: transcription terminator for bacteriophage T7 RNA polymerase
   1561..2376    -  CDS            KanR: aminoglycoside phosphotransferase; aph(3')-Ia; confers resistance to kanamycin in bacteria or G418 (Geneticin®) in eukaryotes
