[The description below was written by a language model from this plasmid's Addgene catalogue record and pLannotate feature annotations shown in this document.]
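Description:
pJBL7057 is a small (about 2.5 kb) synthetic biology reporter plasmid built on the pJL1 backbone, a minimal expression vector. It replicates in E. coli from a high-copy ColE1/pUC-type origin and is selected with kanamycin through an aminoglycoside phosphotransferase (KanR) gene, which is encoded on the opposite strand from the reporter cassette.

The payload, listed as pIRH-sfGFP, is a superfolder GFP coding sequence preceded by the efficient ribosome binding site from bacteriophage T7 gene 10 and followed by a T7 transcription terminator. Superfolder GFP is a rapidly maturing, robustly folding green fluorescent protein derived from Aequorea victoria, which suits it to real-time readout of gene expression. The stated purpose is an sfGFP reporter for an orthogonal T7 RNA polymerase. This implies that the "pIRH" element in the insert name is a variant T7-type promoter recognised by an engineered polymerase rather than by the wild-type enzyme. No promoter was annotated in the feature table, however, and the short unannotated interval between the origin and the RBS is the only place it could plausibly lie, so the promoter's identity and specificity are not described beyond its name. A short fragment annotated as a T7 gene 10B-derived solubility tag sits between the sfGFP coding region and the terminator. It most likely reflects sequence similarity in the terminator-proximal T7 region rather than a functional fusion, and the record does not mention a tag.

The plasmid would typically serve as a fluorescent output for measuring the activity and promoter selectivity of an orthogonal T7 RNA polymerase in genetic circuits or expression systems. The record does not specify the experimental context.
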