Addgene plasmid #167226: pJBL7057
Purpose: orthogonal T7 RNAP sfGFP reporter
Depositing lab: Julius Lucks. Depositing organization: Northwestern University.
Backbone
  Vector backbone: pJL1
  Vector type: Synthetic Biology
Growth in bacteria
  Bacterial resistance: Kanamycin, 50 μg/mL
  Growth temperature: 37°C
  Growth strain: DH5alpha
  Copy number: High Copy
Gene/Insert
  Gene/Insert name: pIRH-sfGFP
  Species: Other
  Cloning method: Gibson Cloning
Terms and licenses: Academic/Nonprofit Terms; Industry Terms: Not Available to Industry
How to cite: pJBL7057 was a gift from Julius Lucks (Addgene plasmid # 167226 ; http://n2t.net/addgene:167226 ; RRID:Addgene_167226)
